>Addgene plasmid #40417 | LRRK2_1867_2161_V2048S_F2079G | depositor full sequence | sequence record 52094 | LRRK2_1867_2161_V2048S_F2079G sequence 9085 bps
GGAACGGCTCCGCCCACTATTAATGAAATTAAAAATTCCAATTTTAAAAAACGCAGCAAGAGAAACATTT
GTATGAAAGAATGCGTAGAAGGAAAGAAAAATGTCGTCGACATGCTGAACAACAAGATTAATATGCCTCC
GTGTATAAAAAAAATATTGAACGATTTGAAAGAAAACAATGTACCGCGCGGCGGTATGTACAGGAAGAGG
TTTATACTAAACTGTTACATTGCAAACGTGGTTTCGTGTGCCAAGTGTGAAAACCGATGTTTAATCAAGG
CTCTGACGCATTTCTACAACCACGACTCCAAGTGTGTGGGTGAAGTCATGCATCTTTTAATCAAATCCCA
AGATGTGTATAAACCACCAAACTGCCAAAAAATGAAAACTGTCGACAAGCTCTGTCCGTTTGCTGGCAAC
TGCAAGGGTCTCAATCCTATTTGTAATTATTGAATAATAAAACAATTATAAATGCTAAATTTGTTTTTTA
TTAACGATACAAACCAAACGCAACAAGAACATTTGTAGTATTATCTATAATTGAAAACGCGTAGTTATAA
TCGCTGAGGTAATATTTAAAATCATTTTCAAATGATTCACAGTTAATTTGCGACAATATAATTTTATTTT
CACATAAACTAGACGCCTTGTCGTCTTCTTCTTCGTATTCCTTCTCTTTTTCATTTTTCTCTTCATAAAA
ATTAACATAGTTATTATCGTATCCATATATGTATCTATCGTATAGAGTAAATTTTTTGTTGTCATAAATA
TATATGTCTTTTTTAATGGGGTGTATAGTACCGCTGCGCATAGTTTTTCTGTAATTTACAACAGTGCTAT
TTTCTGGTAGTTCTTCGGAGTGTGTTGCTTTAATTATTAAATTTATATAATCAATGAATTTGGGATCGTC
GGTTTTGTACAATATGTTGCCGGCATAGTACGCAGCTTCTTCTAGTTCAATTACACCATTTTTTAGCAGC
ACCGGATTAACATAACTTTCCAAAATGTTGTACGAACCGTTAAACAAAAACAGTTCACCTCCCTTTTCTA
TACTATTGTCTGCGAGCAGTTGTTTGTTGTTAAAAATAACAGCCATTGTAATGAGACGCACAAACTAATA
TCACAAACTGGAAATGTCTATCAATATATAGTTGCTGATCAGATCCTCATTGTTTGCCTCCCTGCTGCGG
TTTTTCACCGAAGTTCATGCCAGTCCAGCGTTTTTGCAGCAGAAAAGCCGCCGACTTCGGTTTGCGGTCG
CGAGTGAAGATCCCTTTCTTGTTACCGCCAACGCGCAATATGCCTTGCGAGGTCGCAAAATCGGCGAAAT
TCCATACCTGTTCACCGACGACGGCGCTGACGCGATCAAAGACGCGGTGATACATATCCAGCCATGCACA
CTGATACTCTTCACTCCACATGTCGGTGTACATTGAGTGCAGCCCGGCTAACGTATCCACGCCGTATTCG
GTGATGATAATCGGCTGATGCAGTTTCTCCTGCCAGGCCAGAAGTTCTTTTTCCAGTACCTTCTCTGCCG
TTTCCAAATCGCCGCTTTGGACATACCATCCGTAATAACGGTTCAGGCACAGCACATCAAAGAGATCGCT
GATGGTATCGGTGTGAGCGTCGCAGAACATTACATTGACGCAGGTGATCGGACGCGTCGGGTCGAGTTTA
CGCGTTGCTTCCGCCAGTGGCGCGAAATATTCCCGTGCACCTTGCGGACGGGTATCCGGTTCGTTGGCAA
TACTCCACATCACCACGCTTGGGTGGTTTTTGTCACGCGCTATCAGCTCTTTAATCGCCTGTAAGTGCGC
TTGCTGAGTTTCCCCGTTGACTGCCTCTTCGCTGTACAGTTCTTTCGGCTTGTTGCCCGCTTCGAAACCA
ATGCCTAAAGAGAGCGAAAAGCCGACAGCAGCAGTTTCATCAATCACCACGATGCCATGTTCATCTGCCC
AGTCGAGCATCTCTTCAGCGTAAGGGTAATGCGAGGTACGGTAGGAGTTGGCCCCAATCCAGTCCATTAA
TGCGTGGTCGTGCACCATCAGCACGTTATCGAATCCTTTGCCACGTAAGTCCGCATCTTCATGACGACCA
AAGCCAGTAAAGTAGAACGGTTTGTGGTTAATCAGGAACTGTTGGCCCTTCACTGCCACTGACCGGATGC
CGACGCGAAGCGGGTAGATATCACACTCTGTCTGGCTTTTGGCTGTGACGCACAGTTCATAGAGATAACC
TTCACCCGGTTGCCAGAGGTGCGGATTCACCACTTGCAAAGTCCCGCTAGTGCCTTGTCCAGTTGCAACC
ACCTGTTGATCCGCATCACGCAGTTCAACGCTGACATCACCATTGGCCACCACCTGCCAGTCAACAGACG
CGTGGTTACAGTCTTGCGCGACATGCGTCACCACGGTGATATCGTCCACCCAGGTGTTCGGCGTGGTGTA
GAGCATTACGCTGCGATGGATTCCGGCATAGTTAAAGAAATCATGGAAGTAAGACTGCTTTTTCTTGCCG
TTTTCGTCGGTAATCACCATTCCCGGCGGGATAGTCTGCCAGTTCAGTTCGTTGTTCACACAAACGGTGA
TACGTACACTTTTCCCGGCAATAACATACGGCGTGACATCGGCTTCAAATGGCGTATAGCCGCCCTGATG
CTCCATCACTTCCTGATTATTGACCCACACTTTGCCGTAATGAGTGACCGCATCGAAACGCAGCACGATA
CGCTGGCCTGCCCAACCTTTCGGTATAAAGACTTCGCGCTGATACCAGACGTTGCCCGCATAATTACGAA
TATCTGCATCGGCGAACTGATCGTTAAAACTGCCTGGCACAGCAATTGCCCGGCTTTCTTGTAACGCGCT
TTCCCACCAACGCTGATCAATTCCACAGTTTTCGCGATCCAGACTGAATGCCCACAGGCCGTCGAGTTTT
TTGATTTCACGGGTTGGGGTTTCTACAGGACGGACCATATTTATAGGTGTAATTTATGTAGCTGTAATTT
TTACCTTATTAATATTTTTTACGCTTTGCATTCGACGACTGAACTCCCAAATATATGTTTAACTCGTCTT
GGTCGTTTGAATTTTTGTTGCTGTGTTTCCTAATATTTTCCATCACCTTAAATATGTTATTGTAATCCTC
AATGTTGAACTTGCAATTGGACACGGCATAGTTTTCCATAGTCGTGTAAAACATGGTATTGGCTGCATTG
TAATACATCCGACTGAGCGGGTACGGATCTATGTGTTTGAGCAGCCTGTTCAAAAACTCTGCATCGTCGC
AAAACGGAATTTCGTCGACAGATCTGATCATGGAGATAATTAAAATGATAACCATCTCGCAAATAAATAA
GTATTTTACTGTTTTCGTAACAGTTTTGTAATAAAAAAACCTATAAATATAGGATCTATGCACCACCATC
ACCACCATCACCACGAGAACCTTTATTTCCAAGGATCAATGGCACCGATCCTGGGGTATTGGAAGATCAA
GGGCCTAGTGCAGCCCACTCGTCTGCTCCTGGAGTACCTAGAAGAGAAGTATGAGGAGCACCTTTATGAG
CGGGACGAGGGTGACAAGTGGCGCAATAAGAAATTCGAGCTAGGCTTGGAATTCCCCAATCTGCCTTATT
ACATCGATGGCGACGTTAAGTTGACTCAGTCCATGGCCATCATCCGCTACATCGCCGACAAGCACAATAT
GCTAGGCGGGTGCCCGAAGGAGCGAGCTGAGATCTCTATGTTGGAAGGGGCCGTGCTGGATATCCGCTAC
GGCGTGAGCCGCATTGCATACTCAAAGGATTTCGAGACCCTCAAGGTTGACTTCCTGTCAAAGCTGCCTG
AAATGCTAAAGATGTTCGAAGACCGTCTCTGTCATAAGACCTACCTGAACGGGGACCACGTGACACACCC
GGACTTTATGTTGTATGACGCTCTGGACGTCGTGCTTTATATGGACCCTATGTGCCTGGACGCTTTTCCC
AAACTAGTGTGTTTCAAGAAACGTATCGAAGCTATCCCTCAGATTGATAAGTACCTGAAGTCCTCAAAGT
ACATCGCCTGGCCCCTTCAAGGTTGGCAAGCCACATTTGGCGGTGGCGACCATCCTCCCAAGTCAGACCT
AGTGCCTAGGCACAACCAGACCAGCCTATATAAGAAAGCCGGGTCAGCTGCCGCTGTGCTGGAGGAGAAC
CTGTATTTCCAGGGCGGATCCAACATCATGCTCAACAACGATGAGCTCGAATTTGAACAAGCTCCAGAAT
TCCTGCTCGGCGACGGCTCTTTCGGCTCCGTATACCGTGCTGCTTATGAAGGCGAAGAAGTCGCCGTAAA
GATCTTCAACAAGCACACCTCGCTCCGTCTGCTCCGTCAGGAACTGGTCGTTCTGTGTCATCTGCACCAT
CCGAGCCTCATCTCCCTGCTGGCCGCTGGCATCCGTCCTCGTATGCTGGTGATGGAGCTGGCATCCAAGG
GCTCTCTCGACCGCCTGCTGCAGCAGGACAAGGCTTCTCTGACCCGTACTCTGCAGCATCGTATCGCTCT
GCATGTAGCTGACGGCCTGCGTTATCTTCATTCTGCAATGATCATTTATCGCGACCTGAAACCTCATAAT
GTACTGCTGTTTACTCTGTACCCGAACGCTGCCATCATCGCTAAGATTGCAGACTATGGTATTGCGCAGT
ACTGCTGCCGCATGGGCATTAAAACAAGCGAAGGTACGCCGGGTTTCCGTGCTCCAGAAGTGGCTCGTGG
CAACTCCATTTACAACCAGCAAGCTGACGTTTACTCGTTCGGTCTGCTCCTGTACGATATCCTGACTACC
GGCGGCCGTATCGTAGAAGGTCTGAAGGGCCCTAACGAATTCGACGAACTGGAAATCCAGGGCAAGCTGC
CAGACCCGGTTAAAGAATACGGTTGCGCTCCGTGGCCGATGGTAGAGAAGCTCATCAAACAGTGCCTTAA
AGAAAACCCTCAGGAACGTCCAACCTCTGCTCAAGTGTTCGACATCCTTAACAGCGCTGAACTCGTCTGT
CTGACTCGCCGTATTCTCCTGCCTAAGAATGTTATCGTGGAATGTATGGTTGCTACTCACCATAACTGAT
GATAAGCTTTAGTAAGCACTCGAGCACCACCACCACCACCACTAACCTAGGTAGCTGAGCGCATGCAAGC
TGATCCGGGTTATTAGTACATTTATTAAGCGCTAGATTCTGTGCGTTGTTGATTTACAGACAATTGTTGT
ACGTATTTTAATAATTCATTAAATTTATAATCTTTAGGGTGGTATGTTAGAGCGAAAATCAAATGATTTT
CAGCGTCTTTATATCTGAATTTAAATATTAAATCCTCAATAGATTTGTAAAATAGGTTTCGATTAGTTTC
AAACAAGGGTTGTTTTTCCGAACCGATGGCTGGACTATCTAATGGATTTTCGCTCAACGCCACAAAACTT
GCCAAATCTTGTAGCAGCAATCTAGCTTTGTCGATATTCGTTTGTGTTTTGTTTTGTAATAAAGGTTCGA
CGTCGTTCAAAATATTATGCGCTTTTGTATTTCTTTCATCACTGTCGTTAGTGTACAATTGACTCGACGT
AAACACGTTAAATAGAGCTTGGACATATTTAACATCGGGCGTGTTAGCTTTATTAGGCCGATTATCGTCG
TCGTCCCAACCCTCGTCGTTAGAAGTTGCTTCCGAAGACGATTTTGCCATAGCCACACGACGCCTATTAA
TTGTGTCGGCTAACACGTCCGCGATCAAATTTGTAGTTGAGCTTTTTGGAATTATTTCTGATTGCGGGCG
TTTTTGGGCGGGTTTCAATCTAACTGTGCCCGATTTTAATTCAGACAACACGTTAGAAAGCGATGGTGCA
GGCGGTGGTAACATTTCAGACGGCAAATCTACTAATGGCGGCGGTGGTGGAGCTGATGATAAATCTACCA
TCGGTGGAGGCGCAGGCGGGGCTGGCGGCGGAGGCGGAGGCGGAGGTGGTGGCGGTGATGCAGACGGCGG
TTTAGGCTCAAATGTCTCTTTAGGCAACACAGTCGGCACCTCAACTATTGTACTGGTTTCGGGCGCCGTT
TTTGGTTTGACCGGTCTGAGACGAGTGCGATTTTTTTCGTTTCTAATAGCTTCCAACAATTGTTGTCTGT
CGTCTAAAGGTGCAGCGGGTTGAGGTTCCGTCGGCATTGGTGGAGCGGGCGGCAATTCAGACATCGATGG
TGGTGGTGGTGGTGGAGGCGCTGGAATGTTAGGCACGGGAGAAGGTGGTGGCGGCGGTGCCGCCGGTATA
ATTTGTTCTGGTTTAGTTTGTTCGCGCACGATTGTGGGCACCGGCGCAGGCGCCGCTGGCTGCACAACGG
AAGGTCGTCTGCTTCGAGGCAGCGCTTGGGGTGGTGGCAATTCAATATTATAATTGGAATACAAATCGTA
AAAATCTGCTATAAGCATTGTAATTTCGCTATCGTTTACCGTGCCGATATTTAACAACCGCTCAATGTAA
GCAATTGTATTGTAAAGAGATTGTCTCAAGCTCGGATCGATCCCGCACGCCGATAACAAGCCTTTTCATT
TTTACTACAGCATTGTAGTGGCGAGACACTTCGCTGTCGTCGAGGTTTAAACGCTTCCTCGCTCACTGAC
TCGCTGCGCTCGGTCGTTCGGCTGCGGCGAGCGGTATCAGCTCACTCAAAGGCGGTAATACGGTTATCCA
CAGAATCAGGGGATAACGCAGGAAAGAACATGTGAGCAAAAGGCCAGCAAAAGGCCAGGAACCGTAAAAA
GGCCGCGTTGCTGGCGTTTTTCCATAGGCTCCGCCCCCCTGACGAGCATCACAAAAATCGACGCTCAAGT
CAGAGGTGGCGAAACCCGACAGGACTATAAAGATACCAGGCGTTTCCCCCTGGAAGCTCCCTCGTGCGCT
CTCCTGTTCCGACCCTGCCGCTTACCGGATACCTGTCCGCCTTTCTCCCTTCGGGAAGCGTGGCGCTTTC
TCATAGCTCACGCTGTAGGTATCTCAGTTCGGTGTAGGTCGTTCGCTCCAAGCTGGGCTGTGTGCACGAA
CCCCCCGTTCAGCCCGACCGCTGCGCCTTATCCGGTAACTATCGTCTTGAGTCCAACCCGGTAAGACACG
ACTTATCGCCACTGGCAGCAGCCACTGGTAACAGGATTAGCAGAGCGAGGTATGTAGGCGGTGCTACAGA
GTTCTTGAAGTGGTGGCCTAACTACGGCTACACTAGAAGGACAGTATTTGGTATCTGCGCTCTGCTGAAG
CCAGTTACCTTCGGAAAAAGAGTTGGTAGCTCTTGATCCGGCAAACAAACCACCGCTGGTAGCGGTGGTT
TTTTTGTTTGCAAGCAGCAGATTACGCGCAGAAAAAAAGGATCTCAAGAAGATCCTTTGATCTTTTCTAC
GGGGTCTGACGCTCAGTGGAACGAAAACTCACGTTAAGGGATTTTGGTCATGAGATTATCAAAAAGGATC
TTCACCTAGATCCTTTTAAATTAAAAATGAAGTTTTAAATCAATCTAAAGTATATATGAGTAAACTTGGT
CTGACAGTTACCAATGCTTAATCAGTGAGGCACCTATCTCAGCGATCTGTCTATTTCGTTCATCCATAGT
TGCCTGACTCCCCGTCGTGTAGATAACTACGATACGGGAGGGCTTACCATCTGGCCCCAGTGCTGCAATG
ATACCGCGAGACCCACGCTCACCGGCTCCAGATTTATCAGCAATAAACCAGCCAGCCGGAAGGGCCGAGC
GCAGAAGTGGTCCTGCAACTTTATCCGCCTCCATCCAGTCTATTAATTGTTGCCGGGAAGCTAGAGTAAG
TAGTTCGCCAGTTAATAGTTTGCGCAACGTTGTTGCCATTGCTACAGGCATCGTGGTGTCACGCTCGTCG
TTTGGTATGGCTTCATTCAGCTCCGGTTCCCAACGATCAAGGCGAGTTACATGATCCCCCATGTTGTGCA
AAAAAGCGGTTAGCTCCTTCGGTCCTCCGATCGTTGTCAGAAGTAAGTTGGCCGCAGTGTTATCACTCAT
GGTTATGGCAGCACTGCATAATTCTCTTACTGTCATGCCATCCGTAAGATGCTTTTCTGTGACTGGTGAG
TACTCAACCAAGTCATTCTGAGAATAGTGTATGCGGCGACCGAGTTGCTCTTGCCCGGCGTCAATACGGG
ATAATACCGCGCCACATAGCAGAACTTTAAAAGTGCTCATCATTGGAAAACGTTCTTCGGGGCGAAAACT
CTCAAGGATCTTACCGCTGTTGAGATCCAGTTCGATGTAACCCACTCGTGCACCCAACTGATCTTCAGCA
TCTTTTACTTTCACCAGCGTTTCTGGGTGAGCAAAAACAGGAAGGCAAAATGCCGCAAAAAAGGGAATAA
GGGCGACACGGAAATGTTGAATACTCATACTCTTCCTTTTTCAATATTATTGAAGCATTTATCAGGGTTA
TTGTCTCATGAGCGGATACATATTTGAATGTATTTAGAAAAATAAACAAATAGGGGTTCCGCGCACATTT
CCCCGAAAAGTGCCACCTG
[124 nt withheld, positions 8560-8683]
C
[91 nt withheld, positions 8685-8775]
A
[49 nt withheld, positions 8777-8825]
CCTTTGACGTTGGAGTCCACGTTCTTT
[37 nt withheld, positions 8853-8889]
ACCCTATCTCGGTCTATTCTTTTGATTTATAAGGGATTTTGCCGATTTCGGCCTATTGGTTAAAAAATGA
GCTGATTTAACAAAAATTTAACGCGAATTTTAACAAAATATTAACGTTTACAATTTCCCATTCGCCATTC
AGGCTGCGCAACTGTTGGGAAGGGCGATCGGTGCGGGCCTCTTCGCTATTACGCCA
Features (pLannotate 1.2.2; 15 found; start..end, strand, type, name):
    329..453     +  CDS            lef2: baculovirus late expression factor 2
    491..1096    +  CDS            ORF603: baculovirus ORF603 protein
   1167..2972    -  CDS            GUS: β-glucuronidase; uidA (or gusA) from E. coli
   2987..3302    -  promoter       p6.9 promoter: Autographa californica p6.9; baculovirus late basic protein promoter
   3317..3408    +  promoter       polyhedrin promoter: polh from Autographa californica; promoter for the baculovirus polyhedrin gene
   3469..4122    +  CDS            GST26_SCHJA: Experimental evidence at protein level: Swiss-Prot protein existence level 1. GST isoenzymes appear to play a central role in the parasite detoxification system. Other functions are also suspected including a role in increasing the solubility of haematin in the parasite gut. From Schistosoma japonicum (Blood fluke).
   4222..5106    +  CDS            LRRK2 (fragment): LRRK2_HUMAN - Also known as PARK8. Experimental evidence at protein level: Swiss-Prot protein existence level 1. Serine/threonine-protein kinase which phosphorylates a broad range of proteins involved in multiple processes such as neuronal plasticity, autophagy, and vesicle trafficking (PubMed:20949042, PubMed:22012985, PubMed:26824392, PubMed:29125462, PubMed:28720718, PubMed:29127255, PubMed:30398148, PubMed:29212815, PubMed:30635421, PubMed:21850687, PubMed:23395371, PubMed:17114044, PubMed:24687852, PubMed:26014385, PubMed:25201882). Is a key regulator of RAB GTPases by regulating the GTP/
   5135..5152    +  CDS            9xHis (fragment): 9xHis affinity tag
   5189..6546    +  misc_recomb    baculovirus recombination region (ORF1629): contains part of ORF1629
   6544..6621    -  CDS            P61 (fragment): P78_NPVAC - Experimental evidence at protein level: Swiss-Prot protein existence level 1. Plays a role in the transport of the nucleocapsids from the cytoplasm toward the host nucleus together with the host actin- polymerizing Arp2/3 complex. From Autographa californica nuclear polyhedrosis virus (AcMNPV).
   6809..7397    -  rep_origin     ori: high-copy-number ColE1/pMB1/pBR322/pUC origin of replication
   7568..8428    -  CDS            AmpR: β-lactamase; bla; confers resistance to ampicillin, carbenicillin, and related antibiotics
   8429..8533    -  promoter       AmpR promoter: bla
   8560..9015    +  rep_origin     f1 ori (sequence partly withheld): f1 bacteriophage origin of replication; arrow indicates direction of (+) strand synthesis
   9020..1       -  CDS            lacZα (fragment) (across the origin): LacZα fragment of β-galactosidase; lacZ fragment
