[The description below was written by a language model from this plasmid's Addgene catalogue record and pLannotate feature annotations shown in this document.]
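Description:
LRRK2_1867_2161_V2048S_F2079G is a baculovirus transfer plasmid built on the pEMB017 backbone (Emerald) for producing a fragment of human LRRK2 in insect cells. In bacteria it is maintained through a high-copy ColE1/pUC-type origin with ampicillin selection (AmpR under its own bla promoter). An f1 origin and a residual lacZα fragment are also annotated. The expression region is flanked by AcMNPV sequences, lef2/ORF603 on one side and the ORF1629 recombination region on the other. These provide the homology for recombination with baculoviral DNA, which moves the cassette into the polyhedrin locus to generate recombinant virus.

The payload is driven by the very late polyhedrin (polH) promoter and encodes Schistosoma japonicum GST followed by LRRK2 residues 1867–2161, carrying the substitutions V2048S and F2079G. The record does not state why these two mutations were introduced. The catalogue lists HisTev and GST-Tev as N-terminal tags, implying affinity handles removable by TEV protease. The feature table confirms the upstream GST, but the only histidine tract it detects (a fragment of a 9xHis tag) lies just downstream of the LRRK2 segment. It is not clear from the record whether that tract is translated as part of the fusion, or where any N-terminal His tag sits.

A divergently oriented second cassette places E. coli β-glucuronidase (GUS) under the baculovirus late p6.9 promoter, giving a reporter that can mark recombinant virus or infected cells. The design suits expression and affinity purification of this LRRK2 fragment, a protein encoded by the Parkinson's disease-linked PARK8 gene, although the record does not state the specific intended application.
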