Addgene plasmid #40417: LRRK2_1867_2161_V2048S_F2079G
Depositing lab: Michael J Fox Foundation MJFF. Depositing organization: Michael J Fox Foundation.
Backbone
  Vector backbone: pEMB017
  Backbone manufacturer: Emerald
  Vector type: Baculovirus
Growth in bacteria
  Bacterial resistance: Ampicillin, 100 μg/mL
  Growth temperature: 37°C
  Growth strain: Top10
  Copy number: High Copy
Gene/Insert
  Gene/Insert name: LRRK2
  Species: H. sapiens (human)
  Mutation: aa1867_2161; V2048S, F2079G
  Entrez Gene: LRRK2 (a.k.a. AURA17, DARDARIN, PARK8, RIPK7, ROCO2)
  Promoter: polH
  Tag / fusion protein: HisTev (N terminal on insert); GST-Tev (N terminal on insert)
  Cloning method: Restriction Enzyme; 5′ cloning site BamHI (destroyed during cloning); 3′ cloning site HindIII (destroyed during cloning)
  Sequencing primers: 5′ DSP2466For:GAATTTCGTCGACAGATC; 3′ DSP2466Rev:AATAACCCGGATCAGCTT
Terms and licenses: Academic/Nonprofit Terms; Industry Terms
How to cite: LRRK2_1867_2161_V2048S_F2079G was a gift from Michael J Fox Foundation MJFF (Addgene plasmid # 40417 ; http://n2t.net/addgene:40417 ; RRID:Addgene_40417)
