>Addgene plasmid #40417 | LRRK2_1867_2161_V2048S_F2079G | addgene partial sequence | sequence record 53143 | DSP2466Rev 5'-AATAACCCGGATCAGCTT-3'
GGTGGTGGTGCTCGAGTGCTTACTAAAGCTTATCATCAGTTATGGTGAGTAGCAACCATACATTCCACGA
TAACATTCTTAGGCAGGAGAATACGGCGAGTCAGACAGACGAGTTCAGCGCTGTTAAGGATGTCGAACAC
TTGAGCAGAGGTTGGACGTTCCTGAGGGTTTTCTTTAAGGCACTGTTTGATGAGCTTCTCTACCATCGGC
CACGGAGCGCAACCGTATTCTTTAACCGGGTCTGGCAGCTTGCCCTGGATTTCCAGTTCGTCGAATTCGT
TAGGGCCCTTCAGACCTTCTACGATACGGCCGCCGGTAGTCAGGATATCGTACAGGAGCAGACCGAACGA
GTAAACGTCAGCTTGCTGGTTGTAAATGGAGTTGCCACGAGCCACTTCTGGAGCACGGAAACCCGGCGTA
CCTTCGCTTGTTTTAATGCCCATGCGGCAGCAGTACTGCGCAATACCATAGTCTGCAATCTTAGCGATGA
TGGCAGCGTTCGGGTACAGAGTAAACAGCAGTACATTATGAGGTTTCAGGTCGCGATAAATGATCATTGC
AGAATGAAGATAACGCAGGCCGTCAGCTACATGCAGAGCGATACGATGCTGCA
