>Addgene plasmid #40417 | LRRK2_1867_2161_V2048S_F2079G | addgene partial sequence | sequence record 53144 | DSP2466For 5'-GAATTTCGTCGACAGATC-3'
AATAAATAAGTATTTTACTGTTTTCGTAACAGTTTTGTAATAAAAAAACCTATAAATATAGGATCTATGC
ACCACCATCACCACCATCACCACGAGAACCTTTATTTCCAAGGATCAATGGCACCGATCCTGGGGTATTG
GAAGATCAAGGGCCTAGTGCAGCCCACTCGTCTGCTCCTGGAGTACCTAGAAGAGAAGTATGAGGAGCAC
CTTTATGAGCGGGACGAGGGTGACAAGTGGCGCAATAAGAAATTCGAGCTAGGCTTGGAATTCCCCAATC
TGCCTTATTACATCGATGGCGACGTTAAGTTGACTCAGTCCATGGCCATCATCCGCTACATCGCCGACAA
GCACAATATGCTAGGCGGGTGCCCGAAGGAGCGAGCTGAGATCTCTATGTTGGAAGGGGCCGTGCTGGAT
ATCCGCTACGGCGTGAGCCGCATTGCATACTCAAAGGATTTCGAGACCCTCAAGGTTGACTTCCTGTCAA
AGCTGCCTGAAATGCTAAAGATGTTCGAAGACCGTCTCTGTCATAAGACCTACCTGAACGGGGACCACGT
GACACACCCGGACTTTATGTTGTATGACGCTCTGGACGTCGTGCTTTATATGGACCCTATGTGCCTGGAC
GCTTTTCCCAAACTAGTGTGTTTCAAGAAACGTATCGAAGCTATCCCTCAGATTGATAAGTACCTGAAGT
CCTCAAAGTACATCGCCTGGCCCCTTCAAGGTTGGCAAGCCACATTTGGCGGTGGCGACCATCCTCCCAA
GTCAGACCTAGTGCCTAGGCACAACCAGACCAGCCTATATAAGAAAGCCGGGTCAGCTGCCGCTGTGCTG
GAGGAGAACCTGTATTTCCAGGGCGGATCCAACATCATGCTCACA
